Addgene plasmid #113933: GFP-LiMETER-v1
Purpose: Express an optogenetic tether to label and interrogate ER-plasma membrane contact sites (MCS); visualized by GFP
Depositing lab: Yubin Zhou. Publication: Proteomic mapping of ER-PM junctions identifies STIMATE as a regulator of Ca(2+) influx. Jing J, He L, Sun A, Quintana A, Ding Y, Ma G, Tan P, Liang X, Zheng X, Chen L, Shi X, Zhang SL, Zhong L, Huang Y, Dong MQ, Walker CL, Hogan PG, Wang Y, Zhou Y. Nat Cell Biol. 2015 Oct;17(10):1339-47. doi: 10.1038/ncb3234. Epub 2015 Aug 31. PubMed 26322679.
Backbone
  Vector backbone: pcDNA3.1
  Backbone size w/o insert (bp): 5400
  Total vector size (bp): 6900
  Vector type: Mammalian Expression
Growth in bacteria
  Bacterial resistance: Ampicillin, 100 μg/mL
  Growth temperature: 37°C
  Growth strain: DH5alpha
  Copy number: High Copy
Gene/Insert
  Gene/Insert name: LOV2 and Rit polybasic domain (PB) (alt name: LiMETER-V1)
  Species: Synthetic
  Insert size (bp): 1500
  Promoter: CMV
  Tag / fusion protein: GFP (N terminal on insert)
  Cloning method: Restriction Enzyme; 5′ cloning site NheI (not destroyed); 3′ cloning site XbaI (not destroyed)
  Sequencing primers: 5′ CMVf: CGC AAA TGG GCG GTA GGC GTG; 3′ BGHrev: TAG AAG GCA CAG TCG AGG
Terms and licenses: Academic/Nonprofit Terms; Industry Terms: Not Available to Industry
How to cite: GFP-LiMETER-v1 was a gift from Yubin Zhou (Addgene plasmid # 113933 ; http://n2t.net/addgene:113933 ; RRID:Addgene_113933)
