[The description below was written by a language model from this plasmid's Addgene catalogue record and pLannotate feature annotations shown in this document.]
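Description:
GFP-LiMETER-v1 is a mammalian expression plasmid of about 6.9 kb built on the pcDNA3.1 backbone. It encodes a synthetic, light-controllable tether for labelling and manipulating junctions between the endoplasmic reticulum and the plasma membrane. In bacteria it is maintained at high copy from a ColE1/pUC-type origin under ampicillin selection (AmpR). The backbone also carries an f1 origin and an SV40 promoter-driven neomycin phosphotransferase cassette with an SV40 poly(A) signal, which can be used for G418 selection of transfected mammalian cells.

The roughly 1.5 kb insert lies between NheI and XbaI sites and is transcribed from the CMV enhancer/promoter, with termination at the bGH polyadenylation signal. A T7 promoter sits upstream of the coding region. The annotated open reading frame runs in order through EGFP, a short fragment matched to human STIM2, a flavin-binding LOV-type domain, and a C-terminal fragment of human RIT1. The annotation software labels the LOV-type domain as miniSOG, but this segment most likely corresponds to the LOV2 module named in the catalogue entry. The RIT1 fragment corresponds to the Rit polybasic (PB) domain. The record does not say what the STIM-like fragment does; given the construct's purpose, it presumably contributes the ER anchor, though that is an inference.

The apparent design logic is that LOV2 masks the adjacent polybasic tail in the dark. Blue light would expose the tail so it can bind the negatively charged inner leaflet of the plasma membrane, reversibly drawing the ER-resident fusion into ER–PM contact sites. GFP fluorescence reports this relocalisation. The plasmid is therefore suited to optogenetic visualisation and study of membrane contact sites in live transfected cells.
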