Features (pLannotate 1.2.2; 23 found; start..end, strand, type, name):
     91..470     +  enhancer       CMV enhancer: human cytomegalovirus immediate early enhancer
    471..674     +  promoter       CMV promoter: human cytomegalovirus (CMV) immediate early promoter
    670..703     +  LTR            5' LTR (truncated) (fragment): truncated 5' long terminal repeat (LTR) from HIV-1
    719..737     +  promoter       T7 promoter: promoter for bacteriophage T7 RNA polymerase
    877..1593    +  CDS            EGFP: EGFP is a basic (constitutively fluorescent) green fluorescent protein published in 1996, derived from Aequorea victoria. It is reported to be a rapidly-maturing weak dimer with moderate acid sensitivity.
   1612..1749    +  CDS            STIM2 (fragment): STIM2_HUMAN - Also known as KIAA1482. Experimental evidence at protein level: Swiss-Prot protein existence level 1. Plays a role in mediating store-operated Ca(2+) entry (SOCE), a Ca(2+) influx following depletion of intracellular Ca(2+) stores. Functions as a highly sensitive Ca(2+) sensor in the endoplasmic reticulum which activates both store-operated and store-independent Ca(2+)-influx. Regulates basal cytosolic and endoplasmic reticulum Ca(2+) concentrations. Upon mild variations of the endoplasmic reticulum Ca(2+) concentration, translocates from the endoplasmic reticulum to the plasma m
   1813..2130    +  CDS            miniSOG: miniSOG is a basic (constitutively fluorescent) cyan fluorescent protein published in 2011, derived from Arabidopsis thaliana. It requires the cofactor flavin for fluorescence.
   2212..2310    +  CDS            RIT1 (fragment): RIT1_HUMAN - Also known as RIBB, RIT, ROC1. Experimental evidence at protein level: Swiss-Prot protein existence level 1. Plays a crucial role in coupling NGF stimulation to the activation of both EPHB2 and MAPK14 signaling pathways and in NGF- dependent neuronal differentiation. Involved in ELK1 transactivation through the Ras-MAPK signaling cascade that mediates a wide variety of cellular functions, including cell proliferation, survival, and differentiation. From Homo sapiens (Human).
   2360..2584    +  polyA_signal   bGH poly(A) signal: bovine growth hormone polyadenylation signal
   2588..2609    +  promoter       SV40 promoter (fragment): SV40 enhancer and early promoter
   2630..3058    +  rep_origin     f1 ori (sequence partly withheld): f1 bacteriophage origin of replication; arrow indicates direction of (+) strand synthesis
   3072..3401    +  promoter       SV40 promoter: SV40 enhancer and early promoter
   3468..4259    +  CDS            neo: KKA2_KLEPN - Also known as kan, nptII. Experimental evidence at protein level: Swiss-Prot protein existence level 1. Resistance to kanamycin, neomycin, paromomycin, ribostamycin, butirosin and gentamicin B. From Klebsiella pneumoniae.
   4283..4441    +  CDS            ble (fragment): BLE_KLEPN - Experimental evidence at protein level: Swiss-Prot protein existence level 1. Binding protein with a strong affinity to the bleomycin family of antibiotics. Binds to CL990; an antimitotic-antibiotic compound. From Klebsiella pneumoniae.
   4436..4557    +  polyA_signal   SV40 poly(A) signal: SV40 polyadenylation signal
   4630..4646    -  protein_bind   lac operator: The lac repressor binds to the lac operator to inhibit transcription in E. coli. This inhibition can be relieved by adding lactose or isopropyl-β-D-thiogalactopyranoside (IPTG). lac repressor encoded by lacI
   4654..4684    -  promoter       lac promoter: promoter for the E. coli lac operon
   4699..4720    -  protein_bind   CAP binding site: CAP binding activates transcription in the presence of cAMP. E. coli catabolite activator protein
   4733..4825    -  CDS            lacI (fragment): lac repressor; lacI; The lac repressor binds to the lac operator to inhibit transcription in E. coli. This inhibition can be relieved by adding lactose or isopropyl-β-D-thiogalactopyranoside (IPTG).
   5008..5596    -  rep_origin     ori: high-copy-number ColE1/pMB1/pBR322/pUC origin of replication
   5767..6627    -  CDS            AmpR: β-lactamase; bla; confers resistance to ampicillin, carbenicillin, and related antibiotics
   6628..6732    -  promoter       AmpR promoter: bla
   6791..6843    -  misc_feature   bom (fragment): basis of mobility region from pBR322
>Addgene plasmid #113933 | GFP-LiMETER-v1 | addgene full sequence | sequence record 225305 | Addgene NGS Result
GGCAAGGCTTGACCGACAATTGCATGAAGAATCTGCTTAGGGTTAGGCGTTTTGCGCTGCTTCGCGATGT
ACGGGCCAGATATACGCGTTGACATTGATTATTGACTAGTTATTAATAGTAATCAATTACGGGGTCATTA
GTTCATAGCCCATATATGGAGTTCCGCGTTACATAACTTACGGTAAATGGCCCGCCTGGCTGACCGCCCA
ACGACCCCCGCCCATTGACGTCAATAATGACGTATGTTCCCATAGTAACGCCAATAGGGACTTTCCATTG
ACGTCAATGGGTGGAGTATTTACGGTAAACTGCCCACTTGGCAGTACATCAAGTGTATCATATGCCAAGT
ACGCCCCCTATTGACGTCAATGACGGTAAATGGCCCGCCTGGCATTATGCCCAGTACATGACCTTATGGG
ACTTTCCTACTTGGCAGTACATCTACGTATTAGTCATCGCTATTACCATGGTGATGCGGTTTTGGCAGTA
CATCAATGGGCGTGGATAGCGGTTTGACTCACGGGGATTTCCAAGTCTCCACCCCATTGACGTCAATGGG
AGTTTGTTTTGGCACCAAAATCAACGGGACTTTCCAAAATGTCGTAACAACTCCGCCCCATTGACGCAAA
TGGGCGGTAGGCGTGTACGGTGGGAGGTCTATATAAGCAGAGCTCTCTGGCTAACTAGAGAACCCACTGC
TTACTGGCTTATCGAAATTAATACGACTCACTATAGGGAGACCCAAGCTGGCTAGCAAGCTTATGGATGT
ATGCGTCCGTCTTGCCCTGTGGCTCCTCTGGGGACTCCTCCTGCACCAGGGCCAGAGCCTCAGCCATAGT
CACAGTGAGAAGGCGACAGGAACCAGCTCGGGTACCATGGTGAGCAAGGGCGAGGAGCTGTTCACCGGGG
TGGTGCCCATCCTGGTCGAGCTGGACGGCGACGTAAACGGCCACAAGTTCAGCGTGTCCGGCGAGGGCGA
GGGCGATGCCACCTACGGCAAGCTGACCCTGAAGTTCATCTGCACCACCGGCAAGCTGCCCGTGCCCTGG
CCCACCCTCGTGACCACCCTGACCTACGGCGTGCAGTGCTTCAGCCGCTACCCCGACCACATGAAGCAGC
ACGACTTCTTCAAGTCCGCCATGCCCGAAGGCTACGTCCAGGAGCGCACCATCTTCTTCAAGGACGACGG
CAACTACAAGACCCGCGCCGAGGTGAAGTTCGAGGGCGACACCCTGGTGAACCGCATCGAGCTGAAGGGC
ATCGACTTCAAGGAGGACGGCAACATCCTGGGGCACAAGCTGGAGTACAACTACAACAGCCACAACGTCT
ATATCATGGCCGACAAGCAGAAGAACGGCATCAAGGTGAACTTCAAGATCCGCCACAACATCGAGGACGG
CAGCGTGCAGCTCGCCGACCACTACCAGCAGAACACCCCCATCGGCGACGGCCCCGTGCTGCTGCCCGAC
AACCACTACCTGAGCACCCAGTCCGCCCTGAGCAAAGACCCCAACGAGAAGCGCGATCACATGGTCCTGC
TGGAGTTCGTGACCGCCGCCGGGATCACTCTCGGCATGGACGAGCTGTACAAGGGCGGCCGCAGTGGTGG
GCTGGATACAGTGCTCTTTGGGCCTCCTCTCTTGACTCGCCATAATCACCTCAAGGACTTCATGCTGGTG
GTGTCTATCGTTATTGGTGTGGGCGGCTGCTGGTTTGCCTATATCCAGAACCGTTACTCCAAGGAGCACG
GAGCGGGCGCTGGTGCCGGAGCTGGAGCAGGTGCTCTCGAGTTGGCTACTACACTTGAACGTATTGAGAA
GAACTTTGTCATTACTGACCCAAGATTGCCAGATAATCCCATTATATTCGCGTCCGATAGTTTCTTGCAG
TTGACAGAATATAGCCGTGAAGAAATTTTGGGAAGAAACTGCAGGTTTCTACAAGGTCCTGAAACTGATC
GCGCGACAGTGAGAAAAATTAGAGATGCCATAGATAACCAAACAGAGGTCACTGTTCAGCTGATTAATTA
TACAAAGAGTGGTAAAAAGTTCTGGAACCTCTTTCACTTGCAGCCTATGCGAGATCAGAAGGGAGATGTC
CAGTACTTTATTGGGGTTCAGTTGGATGGAACTGAGCATGTCCGAGATGCTGCCGAGAGAGAGGGAGTCA
TGCTGATTAAGAAAACTGCAGAAAATATTGATGAGGCGGCAAAAGAACTTAGAATTCTAATGGAGAAAAA
ATCTAAGCCCAAAAACAGTGTATGGAAGAGGCTAAAATCACCATTCCGGAAGAAGAAAGATTCAGTAACT
TGATAAGGATCCTCTAGAGGGCCCGTTTAAACCCGCTGATCAGCCTCGACTGTGCCTTCTAGTTGCCAGC
CATCTGTTGTTTGCCCCTCCCCCGTGCCTTCCTTGACCCTGGAAGGTGCCACTCCCACTGTCCTTTCCTA
ATAAAATGAGGAAATTGCATCGCATTGTCTGAGTAGGTGTCATTCTATTCTGGGGGGTGGGGTGGGGCAG
GACAGCAAGGGGGAGGATTGGGAAGACAATAGCAGGCATGCTGGGGATGCGGTGGGCTCTATGGCTTCTG
AGGCGGAAAGAACCAGCTGGGGCTCTAGGGGGTATCCCC
[124 nt withheld, positions 2630-2753]
C
[91 nt withheld, positions 2755-2845]
A
[49 nt withheld, positions 2847-2895]
CCTTTGACGTTGGAGTCCACGTTCTTT
[37 nt withheld, positions 2923-2959]
ACCCTATCTCGGTCTATTCTTTTGATTTATAAGGGATTTTGCCGATTTCGGCCTATTGGTTAAAAAATGA
GCTGATTTAACAAAAATTTAACGCGAATTAATTCTGTGGAATGTGTGTCAGTTAGGGTGTGGAAAGTCCC
CAGGCTCCCCAGCAGGCAGAAGTATGCAAAGCATGCATCTCAATTAGTCAGCAACCAGGTGTGGAAAGTC
CCCAGGCTCCCCAGCAGGCAGAAGTATGCAAAGCATGCATCTCAATTAGTCAGCAACCATAGTCCCGCCC
CTAACTCCGCCCATCCCGCCCCTAACTCCGCCCAGTTCCGCCCATTCTCCGCCCCATGGCTGACTAATTT
TTTTTATTTATGCAGAGGCCGAGGCCGCCTCTGCCTCTGAGCTATTCCAGAAGTAGTGAGGAGGCTTTTT
TGGAGGCCTAGGCTTTTGCAAAAAGCTCCCGGGAGCTTGTATATCCATTTTCGGATCTGATCAAGAGACA
GGATGAGGATCGTTTCGCATGATTGAACAAGATGGATTGCACGCAGGTTCTCCGGCCGCTTGGGTGGAGA
GGCTATTCGGCTATGACTGGGCACAACAGACAATCGGCTGCTCTGATGCCGCCGTGTTCCGGCTGTCAGC
GCAGGGGCGCCCGGTTCTTTTTGTCAAGACCGACCTGTCCGGTGCCCTGAATGAACTGCAGGACGAGGCA
GCGCGGCTATCGTGGCTGGCCACGACGGGCGTTCCTTGCGCAGCTGTGCTCGACGTTGTCACTGAAGCGG
GAAGGGACTGGCTGCTATTGGGCGAAGTGCCGGGGCAGGATCTCCTGTCATCTCACCTTGCTCCTGCCGA
GAAAGTATCCATCATGGCTGATGCAATGCGGCGGCTGCATACGCTTGATCCGGCTACCTGCCCATTCGAC
CACCAAGCGAAACATCGCATCGAGCGAGCACGTACTCGGATGGAAGCCGGTCTTGTCGATCAGGATGATC
TGGACGAAGAGCATCAGGGGCTCGCGCCAGCCGAACTGTTCGCCAGGCTCAAGGCGCGCATGCCCGACGG
CGAGGATCTCGTCGTGACCCATGGCGATGCCTGCTTGCCGAATATCATGGTGGAAAATGGCCGCTTTTCT
GGATTCATCGACTGTGGCCGGCTGGGTGTGGCGGACCGCTATCAGGACATAGCGTTGGCTACCCGTGATA
TTGCTGAAGAGCTTGGCGGCGAATGGGCTGACCGCTTCCTCGTGCTTTACGGTATCGCCGCTCCCGATTC
GCAGCGCATCGCCTTCTATCGCCTTCTTGACGAGTTCTTCTGAGCGGGACTCTGGGGTTCGAAATGACCG
ACCAAGCGACGCCCAACCTGCCATCACGAGATTTCGATTCCACCGCCGCCTTCTATGAAAGGTTGGGCTT
CGGAATCGTTTTCCGGGACGCCGGCTGGATGATCCTCCAGCGCGGGGATCTCATGCTGGAGTTCTTCGCC
CACCCCAACTTGTTTATTGCAGCTTATAATGGTTACAAATAAAGCAATAGCATCACAAATTTCACAAATA
AAGCATTTTTTTCACTGCATTCTAGTTGTGGTTTGTCCAAACTCATCAATGTATCTTATCATGTCTGTAT
ACCGTCGACCTCTAGCTAGAGCTTGGCGTAATCATGGTCATAGCTGTTTCCTGTGTGAAATTGTTATCCG
CTCACAATTCCACACAACATACGAGCCGGAAGCATAAAGTGTAAAGCCTGGGGTGCCTAATGAGTGAGCT
AACTCACATTAATTGCGTTGCGCTCACTGCCCGCTTTCCAGTCGGGAAACCTGTCGTGCCAGCTGCATTA
ATGAATCGGCCAACGCGCGGGGAGAGGCGGTTTGCGTATTGGGCGCTCTTCCGCTTCCTCGCTCACTGAC
TCGCTGCGCTCGGTCGTTCGGCTGCGGCGAGCGGTATCAGCTCACTCAAAGGCGGTAATACGGTTATCCA
CAGAATCAGGGGATAACGCAGGAAAGAACATGTGAGCAAAAGGCCAGCAAAAGGCCAGGAACCGTAAAAA
GGCCGCGTTGCTGGCGTTTTTCCATAGGCTCCGCCCCCCTGACGAGCATCACAAAAATCGACGCTCAAGT
CAGAGGTGGCGAAACCCGACAGGACTATAAAGATACCAGGCGTTTCCCCCTGGAAGCTCCCTCGTGCGCT
CTCCTGTTCCGACCCTGCCGCTTACCGGATACCTGTCCGCCTTTCTCCCTTCGGGAAGCGTGGCGCTTTC
TCATAGCTCACGCTGTAGGTATCTCAGTTCGGTGTAGGTCGTTCGCTCCAAGCTGGGCTGTGTGCACGAA
CCCCCCGTTCAGCCCGACCGCTGCGCCTTATCCGGTAACTATCGTCTTGAGTCCAACCCGGTAAGACACG
ACTTATCGCCACTGGCAGCAGCCACTGGTAACAGGATTAGCAGAGCGAGGTATGTAGGCGGTGCTACAGA
GTTCTTGAAGTGGTGGCCTAACTACGGCTACACTAGAAGAACAGTATTTGGTATCTGCGCTCTGCTGAAG
CCAGTTACCTTCGGAAAAAGAGTTGGTAGCTCTTGATCCGGCAAACAAACCACCGCTGGTAGCGGTGGTT
TTTTTGTTTGCAAGCAGCAGATTACGCGCAGAAAAAAAGGATCTCAAGAAGATCCTTTGATCTTTTCTAC
GGGGTCTGACGCTCAGTGGAACGAAAACTCACGTTAAGGGATTTTGGTCATGAGATTATCAAAAAGGATC
TTCACCTAGATCCTTTTAAATTAAAAATGAAGTTTTAAATCAATCTAAAGTATATATGAGTAAACTTGGT
CTGACAGTTACCAATGCTTAATCAGTGAGGCACCTATCTCAGCGATCTGTCTATTTCGTTCATCCATAGT
TGCCTGACTCCCCGTCGTGTAGATAACTACGATACGGGAGGGCTTACCATCTGGCCCCAGTGCTGCAATG
ATACCGCGAGACCCACGCTCACCGGCTCCAGATTTATCAGCAATAAACCAGCCAGCCGGAAGGGCCGAGC
GCAGAAGTGGTCCTGCAACTTTATCCGCCTCCATCCAGTCTATTAATTGTTGCCGGGAAGCTAGAGTAAG
TAGTTCGCCAGTTAATAGTTTGCGCAACGTTGTTGCCATTGCTACAGGCATCGTGGTGTCACGCTCGTCG
TTTGGTATGGCTTCATTCAGCTCCGGTTCCCAACGATCAAGGCGAGTTACATGATCCCCCATGTTGTGCA
AAAAAGCGGTTAGCTCCTTCGGTCCTCCGATCGTTGTCAGAAGTAAGTTGGCCGCAGTGTTATCACTCAT
GGTTATGGCAGCACTGCATAATTCTCTTACTGTCATGCCATCCGTAAGATGCTTTTCTGTGACTGGTGAG
TACTCAACCAAGTCATTCTGAGAATAGTGTATGCGGCGACCGAGTTGCTCTTGCCCGGCGTCAATACGGG
ATAATACCGCGCCACATAGCAGAACTTTAAAAGTGCTCATCATTGGAAAACGTTCTTCGGGGCGAAAACT
CTCAAGGATCTTACCGCTGTTGAGATCCAGTTCGATGTAACCCACTCGTGCACCCAACTGATCTTCAGCA
TCTTTTACTTTCACCAGCGTTTCTGGGTGAGCAAAAACAGGAAGGCAAAATGCCGCAAAAAAGGGAATAA
GGGCGACACGGAAATGTTGAATACTCATACTCTTCCTTTTTCAATATTATTGAAGCATTTATCAGGGTTA
TTGTCTCATGAGCGGATACATATTTGAATGTATTTAGAAAAATAAACAAATAGGGGTTCCGCGCACATTT
CCCCGAAAAGTGCCACCTGACGTCGACGGATCGGGAGATCTCCCGATCCCCTATGGTGCACTCTCAGTAC
AATCTGCTCTGATGCCGCATAGTTAAGCCAGTATCTGCTCCCTGCTTGTGTGTTGGAGGTCGCTGAGTAG
TGCGCGAGCAAAATTTAAGCTACAACAA
